Addgene plasmid #53028: pHL1575
Purpose: PconNoHind:csrB, PLtetO-1:RBS(st3):csrD
Depositing lab: Han Lim. Depositing organization: University of California, Berkeley. Publication: Rapid and robust signaling in the CsrA cascade via RNA-protein interactions and feedback regulation. Adamson DN, Lim HN. Proc Natl Acad Sci U S A. 2013 Aug 6;110(32):13120-5. doi: 10.1073/pnas.1308476110. Epub 2013 Jul 22. PubMed 23878244.
Backbone
  Vector backbone: unknown
  Backbone manufacturer: Lim lab
  Vector type: Bacterial Expression, Synthetic Biology
Growth in bacteria
  Bacterial resistance: Kanamycin, 50 μg/mL
  Growth temperature: 37°C
  Growth strain: DH5alpha
  Copy number: High Copy
Gene/Insert 1
  Gene/Insert name: csrB
  Species: E.coli
  Promoter: PconNoHind
  Cloning method: Unknown
  Sequencing primers: 5′ unknown
Gene/Insert 2
  Gene/Insert name: csrD
  Species: E. coli
  Promoter: pLtetO-1
  Tag / fusion protein: RBS (st3) (N terminal on insert)
  Cloning method: Unknown
  Sequencing primers: 5′ unknown; 3′ AspTerm
Terms and licenses: Academic/Nonprofit Terms; Industry Terms: Not Available to Industry
How to cite: pHL1575 was a gift from Han Lim (Addgene plasmid # 53028 ; http://n2t.net/addgene:53028 ; RRID:Addgene_53028)
