[The description below was written by a language model from this plasmid's Addgene catalogue record.]
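Description:
pHL1575 is a bacterial expression plasmid built for synthetic biology work in Escherichia coli. It carries two separately controlled components of the Csr post-transcriptional regulatory system. The backbone is listed as unknown and lab-made, so the origin of replication is not stated. The record does classify the plasmid as high copy, and selection is by kanamycin resistance. No feature table accompanies the entry, so the arrangement and orientation of the two cassettes, and any terminators, cannot be described in detail.

The first cassette places E. coli csrB under a promoter called PconNoHind. The name suggests a constitutive promoter variant lacking a HindIII site, although the record does not define it. CsrB is a noncoding small RNA that binds and sequesters the RNA-binding regulator CsrA, relieving CsrA's control over its target mRNAs. The second cassette expresses E. coli csrD from PLtetO-1, a synthetic promoter with tet operator sites. This promoter is repressed by TetR and induced with tetracycline analogues in strains that supply the repressor. Translation of csrD is driven by a defined ribosome binding site designated st3. The catalogue lists this under the tag field, but it is a translation initiation element rather than a protein fusion. CsrD is known to promote RNase E-dependent turnover of CsrB.

Pairing a fixed supply of CsrB with tunable CsrD levels allows the decay of the sequestering RNA to be adjusted experimentally. This fits the associated study of signaling speed, robustness and feedback regulation in the CsrA cascade.
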