>Addgene plasmid #53028 | pHL1575 | addgene partial sequence | sequence record 83996 | AspTerm 5'-ACTGCTCACAAGAAAAAAGGCACG-3'
GTACTACCCTGTACGATTAAAGCTTTTAAACCGAGTATCTTTGTGAATATTTTTTCACGTTAGTATCAAG
TGGCTGTGAGGACGCGAAAAAATCCCCTTGCCCGCCTGTAACACCGCGCTGAATCAGGGTCTGCCACTCG
CTTCGCGAACGCACGCCGGTGGCGTAAACCTGGGTGCTGGTCCCGGAGCAGGCTTCCACCAGGCTTTGAA
CCAGCAGCTGGTTCTCCGTTCGCTTCTCAATGTTTCTGACCAGCCCCGGATGGAGCTTGAGTAACTCAAC
ATTAAGTTCTTTGATCCAACTGGTACTTACCAGCGTCAAACCAGCCTGGTTGACGGCTACCCGTACCCCT
AAAGCATTCACTAAACGAATAACAGGTTGTAAACGACTGATATGTTGACCTACATCGGCCTCTGCAAGTT
CAATAATTATGCGTTTTCGTTGTGATTTTTCACATTGCATTAACGTATCGCGCAGCCAACGCTGAAAACG
CGGGCGAATCAGCGACTCAACGGTAACCTGAATCGCCAGATTTTCCTCTGGCCAGTAACGCAATAGTGGA
ATAAGACGGCTGATTTGCAGACGGTCATACTCTTCCGATAAGCCAAACTGCAAGACCATCGGCATATACT
CCGCCGAGCTAACCTCTTCATTACCATCGAAGATGCGGCACATGAGTTCGCGATGATGAACCTGACCTTC
GCGAGTAACCGCCGGTTTTTGATAAAGGCGCGGGCCGCCGCGACTGAGCATTTGCTCGATAAGCGTACGC
CAGCGAACATTACCGCGTCCTTTTTCAGGCAACGAGTCATCGTAAATAGCCCAGCTATTGCCGCCCTGCA
ATCCCGCATTACGCGTGGCAGACTCTGCATGTTCCATTACCTGCTCGGTATCCTGACCA
