>Addgene plasmid #53028 | pHL1575 | addgene partial sequence | sequence record 83997 | K1 5'-CAGTCATAGCCGAATAGCCT-3'
CTGCGTGCATCCACCTTGTTCAATCATGCGAAACGATCCTCATCCTGTCTCTTGATCAGATCTTGATCCC
CTGCGCCATCAGATCCTTGGCGGCAAGAAAGCCATCCAGTTTACTTTGCAGGGCTTCCCAACCTTACCAG
AGGGCGCCCCAGCTGGCAATTCCGACGTCTCGAGCACCGTCGTTGTTGACATTTTTATGCTTGGCGGTTA
TAATGGATTCCACACAGGTCGACGAGTCAGACAACGAAGTGAACATCAGGATGATGACACTTCTGCAGGA
CACACCAGGATGGTGTTTCAGGGAAAGGCTTCTGGATGAAGCGAAGAGGATGACGCAGGACGCGTTAAAG
GACACCTCCAGGATGGAGAATGAGAACCGGTCAGGATGATTCGGTGGGTCAGGAAGGCCAGGGACACTTC
AGGATGAAGTATCACATCGGGGTGGTGTGAGCAGGAAGCAATAGTTCAGGATGAACGATTGGCCGCAAGG
CCAGAGGAAAAGTTGTCAAGGATGAGCAGGGAGCAACAAAAGTAGCTGGAATGCTGCGAAACGAACCGGG
AGCGCTGTGAATACAGTGCTCCCTTTTTTTATTGGGCCCATGGTACGCGTGCTAGAGGCATCAAATAAAA
CGAAAGGCTCAGTCGAAAGACTGGGCCTTTCGTTTTATCTGTTGTTTGTCGGTGAACGCTCTCCTGAGTA
GGACAAATCCGCCGCCCTAGACCTAGGTCCCTATCAGTGATAGAGATTGACATCCCTATCAGTGATAGAG
ATACTGCGGCCGCTAAGGAGGAAAATGAGATTAACGACGAAATTTTCGGCCTTTGTTACGCTGCTCACCG
GGTTAACAATTTTTGTGACTTTGCTGGGCTGTTCGCTAAGTTTCTACAACGCCA
